>Addgene plasmid #54605 | mCerulean3-C1 | addgene full sequence | sequence record 163622 | Addgene NGS result
ATATATGGAGTTCCGCGTTACATAACTTACGGTAAATGGCCCGCCTGGCTGACCGCCCAACGACCCCCGC
CCATTGACGTCAATAATGACGTATGTTCCCATAGTAACGCCAATAGGGACTTTCCATTGACGTCAATGGG
TGGAGTATTTACGGTAAACTGCCCACTTGGCAGTACATCAAGTGTATCATATGCCAAGTACGCCCCCTAT
TGACGTCAATGACGGTAAATGGCCCGCCTGGCATTATGCCCAGTACATGACCTTATGGGACTTTCCTACT
TGGCAGTACATCTACGTATTAGTCATCGCTATTACCATGGTGATGCGGTTTTGGCAGTACATCAATGGGC
GTGGATAGCGGTTTGACTCACGGGGATTTCCAAGTCTCCACCCCATTGACGTCAATGGGAGTTTGTTTTG
GCACCAAAATCAACGGGACTTTCCAAAATGTCGTAACAACTCCGCCCCATTGACGCAAATGGGCGGTAGG
CGTGTACGGTGGGAGGTCTATATAAGCAGAGCTGGTTTAGTGAACCGTCAGATCCGCTAGCGCTACCGGT
CGCCACCATGGTGAGCAAGGGCGAGGAGCTGTTCACCGGGGTGGTGCCCATCCTGGTCGAGCTGGACGGC
GACGTAAACGGCCACAAGTTCAGCGTGTCCGGCGAGGGCGAGGGCGATGCCACCTACGGCAAGCTGACCC
TGAAGTTCATCTGCACCACCGGCAAGCTGCCCGTGCCCTGGCCCACCCTCGTGACCACCCTGAGCTGGGG
CGTGCAGTGCTTCGCCCGCTACCCCGACCACATGAAGCAGCACGACTTCTTCAAGTCCGCCATGCCCGAA
GGCTACGTCCAGGAGCGCACCATCTTCTTCAAGGACGACGGCAACTACAAGACCCGCGCCGAGGTGAAGT
TCGAGGGCGACACCCTGGTGAACCGCATCGAGCTGAAGGGCATCGACTTCAAGGAGGACGGCAACATCCT
GGGGCACAAGCTGGAGTACAACGCCATCCACGGCAACGTCTATATCACCGCCGACAAGCAGAAGAACGGC
ATCAAGGCCAACTTCGGCCTCAACTGCAACATCGAGGACGGCAGCGTGCAGCTCGCCGACCACTACCAGC
AGAACACCCCCATCGGCGACGGCCCCGTGCTGCTGCCCGACAACCACTACCTGAGCACCCAGTCCAAGCT
GAGCAAAGACCCCAACGAGAAGCGCGATCACATGGTCCTGCTGGAGTTCGTGACCGCCGCCGGGATCACT
CTCGGCATGGACGAGCTGTACAAGTCCGGACTCAGATCTCGAGCTCAAGCTTCGAATTCTGCAGTCGACG
GTACCGCGGGCCCGGGATCCACCGGATCTAGATAACTGATCATAATCAGCCATACCACATTTGTAGAGGT
TTTACTTGCTTTAAAAAACCTCCCACACCTCCCCCTGAACCTGAAACATAAAATGAATGCAATTGTTGTT
GTTAACTTGTTTATTGCAGCTTATAATGGTTACAAATAAAGCAATAGCATCACAAATTTCACAAATAAAG
CATTTTTTTCACTGCATTCTAGTTGTGGTTTGTCCAAACTCATCAATGTATCTTAACGCGTAAATTGTAA
GCGTTAATATTTTGTTAAAATTCGCGTTAAATTTTTGTTAAATCAGCTCATTTTTTAACCAATAGGCCGA
AATCGGCAAAATCCCTTATAAATCAAAAGAATAGACCGAGATAGGGT
[37 nt withheld, positions 1728-1764]
AAAGAACGTGGACTCCAACGTCAAAGG
[49 nt withheld, positions 1792-1840]
T
[91 nt withheld, positions 1842-1932]
G
[124 nt withheld, positions 1934-2057]
CAGGTGGCACTTTTCGGGGAAATGTGCGCGGAACCCCTATTTGTTTATTTTTCTAAATACATTCAAATAT
GTATCCGCTCATGAGACAATAACCCTGATAAATGCTTCAATAATATTGAAAAAGGAAGAGTCCTGAGGCG
GAAAGAACCAGCTGTGGAATGTGTGTCAGTTAGGGTGTGGAAAGTCCCCAGGCTCCCCAGCAGGCAGAAG
TATGCAAAGCATGCATCTCAATTAGTCAGCAACCAGGTGTGGAAAGTCCCCAGGCTCCCCAGCAGGCAGA
AGTATGCAAAGCATGCATCTCAATTAGTCAGCAACCATAGTCCCGCCCCTAACTCCGCCCATCCCGCCCC
TAACTCCGCCCAGTTCCGCCCATTCTCCGCCCCATGGCTGACTAATTTTTTTTATTTATGCAGAGGCCGA
GGCCGCCTCGGCCTCTGAGCTATTCCAGAAGTAGTGAGGAGGCTTTTTTGGAGGCCTAGGCTTTTGCAAA
GATCGATCAAGAGACAGGATGAGGATCGTTTCGCATGATTGAACAAGATGGATTGCACGCAGGTTCTCCG
GCCGCTTGGGTGGAGAGGCTATTCGGCTATGACTGGGCACAACAGACAATCGGCTGCTCTGATGCCGCCG
TGTTCCGGCTGTCAGCGCAGGGGCGCCCGGTTCTTTTTGTCAAGACCGACCTGTCCGGTGCCCTGAATGA
ACTGCAAGACGAGGCAGCGCGGCTATCGTGGCTGGCCACGACGGGCGTTCCTTGCGCAGCTGTGCTCGAC
GTTGTCACTGAAGCGGGAAGGGACTGGCTGCTATTGGGCGAAGTGCCGGGGCAGGATCTCCTGTCATCTC
ACCTTGCTCCTGCCGAGAAAGTATCCATCATGGCTGATGCAATGCGGCGGCTGCATACGCTTGATCCGGC
TACCTGCCCATTCGACCACCAAGCGAAACATCGCATCGAGCGAGCACGTACTCGGATGGAAGCCGGTCTT
GTCGATCAGGATGATCTGGACGAAGAGCATCAGGGGCTCGCGCCAGCCGAACTGTTCGCCAGGCTCAAGG
CGAGCATGCCCGACGGCGAGGATCTCGTCGTGACCCATGGCGATGCCTGCTTGCCGAATATCATGGTGGA
AAATGGCCGCTTTTCTGGATTCATCGACTGTGGCCGGCTGGGTGTGGCGGACCGCTATCAGGACATAGCG
TTGGCTACCCGTGATATTGCTGAAGAGCTTGGCGGCGAATGGGCTGACCGCTTCCTCGTGCTTTACGGTA
TCGCCGCTCCCGATTCGCAGCGCATCGCCTTCTATCGCCTTCTTGACGAGTTCTTCTGAGCGGGACTCTG
GGGTTCGAAATGACCGACCAAGCGACGCCCAACCTGCCATCACGAGATTTCGATTCCACCGCCGCCTTCT
ATGAAAGGTTGGGCTTCGGAATCGTTTTCCGGGACGCCGGCTGGATGATCCTCCAGCGCGGGGATCTCAT
GCTGGAGTTCTTCGCCCACCCTAGGGGGAGGCTAACTGAAACACGGAAGGAGACAATACCGGAAGGAACC
CGCGCTATGACGGCAATAAAAAGACAGAATAAAACGCACGGTGTTGGGTCGTTTGTTCATAAACGCGGGG
TTCGGTCCCAGGGCTGGCACTCTGTCGATACCCCACCGAGACCCCATTGGGGCCAATACGCCCGCGTTTC
TTCCTTTTCCCCACCCCACCCCCCAAGTTCGGGTGAAGGCCCAGGGCTCGCAGCCAACGTCGGGGCGGCA
GGCCCTGCCATAGCCTCAGGTTACTCATATATACTTTAGATTGATTTAAAACTTCATTTTTAATTTAAAA
GGATCTAGGTGAAGATCCTTTTTGATAATCTCATGACCAAAATCCCTTAACGTGAGTTTTCGTTCCACTG
AGCGTCAGACCCCGTAGAAAAGATCAAAGGATCTTCTTGAGATCCTTTTTTTCTGCGCGTAATCTGCTGC
TTGCAAACAAAAAAACCACCGCTACCAGCGGTGGTTTGTTTGCCGGATCAAGAGCTACCAACTCTTTTTC
CGAAGGTAACTGGCTTCAGCAGAGCGCAGATACCAAATACTGTTCTTCTAGTGTAGCCGTAGTTAGGCCA
CCACTTCAAGAACTCTGTAGCACCGCCTACATACCTCGCTCTGCTAATCCTGTTACCAGTGGCTGCTGCC
AGTGGCGATAAGTCGTGTCTTACCGGGTTGGACTCAAGACGATAGTTACCGGATAAGGCGCAGCGGTCGG
GCTGAACGGGGGGTTCGTGCACACAGCCCAGCTTGGAGCGAACGACCTACACCGAACTGAGATACCTACA
GCGTGAGCTATGAGAAAGCGCCACGCTTCCCGAAGGGAGAAAGGCGGACAGGTATCCGGTAAGCGGCAGG
GTCGGAACAGGAGAGCGCACGAGGGAGCTTCCAGGGGGAAACGCCTGGTATCTTTATAGTCCTGTCGGGT
TTCGCCACCTCTGACTTGAGCGTCGATTTTTGTGATGCTCGTCAGGGGGGCGGAGCCTATGGAAAAACGC
CAGCAACGCGGCCTTTTTACGGTTCCTGGCCTTTTGCTGGCCTTTTGCTCACATGTTCTTTCCTGCGTTA
TCCCCTGATTCTGTGGATAACCGTATTACCGCCATGCATTAGTTATTAATAGTAATCAATTACGGGGTCA
TTAGTTCATAGCCC
Features (pLannotate 1.2.2; 15 found; start..end, strand, type, name):
     16..319     +  enhancer       CMV enhancer: human cytomegalovirus immediate early enhancer
    320..523     +  promoter       CMV promoter: human cytomegalovirus (CMV) immediate early promoter
    568..1284    +  CDS            mCerulean3: mCerulean3 is a basic (constitutively fluorescent) cyan fluorescent protein published in 2011, derived from Aequorea victoria. It is reported to be a somewhat slowly-maturing monomer with very low acid sensitivity.
   1285..1350    +  misc_feature   MCS: multiple cloning site
   1367..1451    +  CDS            large T antigen (fragment): large T antigen from SV40 (simian virus 40)
   1474..1595    +  polyA_signal   SV40 poly(A) signal: SV40 polyadenylation signal
   1629..2057    -  rep_origin     f1 ori (sequence partly withheld): f1 bacteriophage origin of replication; arrow indicates direction of (+) strand synthesis
   2084..2188    +  promoter       AmpR promoter: bla
   2190..2547    +  promoter       SV40 promoter: SV40 enhancer and early promoter
   2582..3376    +  CDS            NeoR/KanR: aminoglycoside phosphotransferase from Tn5; aph(3')-II (or nptII); confers resistance to neomycin, kanamycin, and G418 (Geneticin®)
   3397..3549    +  CDS            ble (fragment): BLE_KLEPN - Experimental evidence at protein level: Swiss-Prot protein existence level 1. Binding protein with a strong affinity to the bleomycin family of antibiotics. Binds to CL990; an antimitotic-antibiotic compound. From Klebsiella pneumoniae.
   3608..3655    +  polyA_signal   HSV TK poly(A) signal: herpes simplex virus thymidine kinase polyadenylation signal (Cole and Stacy, 1985)
   3746..3762    -  polyA_signal   bGH poly(A) signal (fragment): bovine growth hormone polyadenylation signal
   3984..4572    +  rep_origin     ori: high-copy-number ColE1/pMB1/pBR322/pUC origin of replication
   4687..4731    +  enhancer       CMV enhancer (fragment): human cytomegalovirus immediate early enhancer
