[The description below was written by a language model from this plasmid's Addgene catalogue record and pLannotate feature annotations shown in this document.]
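Description:
mCerulean3-C1 is an empty mammalian expression backbone of the "C1" cloning-vector type, designed for building fusions in which the cyan fluorescent protein mCerulean3 sits at the N-terminus of a protein of interest. The catalogue lists the backbone at about 4.75 kb, and the sequenced record is 4,731 nt. It carries no insert. Expression is driven by the human cytomegalovirus immediate early enhancer and promoter, followed by the mCerulean3 coding sequence, a multiple cloning site placed directly after the fluorescent protein, and an SV40 polyadenylation signal. A gene cloned in frame into the MCS is therefore produced as an mCerulean3-tagged fusion. mCerulean3 is a monomeric, constitutively fluorescent Aequorea victoria derivative with recorded excitation and emission maxima of 433 and 475 nm, and very low acid sensitivity. The associated publication describes it as an improved Cerulean with enhanced brightness and reduced reversible photoswitching.

The plasmid is propagated in E. coli through a high-copy ColE1/pUC-type origin, and it also contains an f1 bacteriophage origin. A single Tn5 aminoglycoside phosphotransferase gene (NeoR/KanR) serves for selection in both hosts. A bacterial bla-type promoter upstream gives kanamycin resistance in bacteria, while the adjacent SV40 enhancer/early promoter and a downstream HSV TK polyadenylation signal allow G418 selection of transfected mammalian cells. The short annotated fragments of SV40 large T antigen, ble and bGH poly(A) appear to be partial sequence matches rather than functional elements. The vector is typically used to generate cyan-tagged fusion proteins for live-cell localization imaging, or on its own to express untagged mCerulean3.
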