Addgene plasmid #54605: mCerulean3-C1
Purpose: (Empty Backbone) Localization: C1 Cloning Vector, Excitation: 433, Emission: 475
Depositing lab: Michael Davidson. Depositing organization: Florida State University, Tallahassee. Publication: An improved cerulean fluorescent protein with enhanced brightness and reduced reversible photoswitching. Markwardt ML, Kremers GJ, Kraft CA, Ray K, Cranfill PJ, Wilson KA, Day RN, Wachter RM, Davidson MW, Rizzo MA. PLoS One. 2011 . 6(3):e17896. 10.1371/journal.pone.0017896 PubMed 21479270.
Backbone
  Vector backbone: mCerulean3-C1
  Backbone size (bp): 4750
  Vector type: Mammalian Expression
  Selectable markers: Neomycin (select with G418)
  Tag / fusion protein: mCerulean3 (N terminal on backbone)
Growth in bacteria
  Bacterial resistance: Kanamycin, 50 μg/mL
  Growth temperature: 37°C
  Growth strain: DH5alpha
  Copy number: High Copy
Gene/Insert
  Gene/Insert name: None
  Tag / fusion protein: mCerulean3 (N terminal on backbone)
Terms and licenses: Academic/Nonprofit Terms; Industry Terms: Not Available to Industry
Depositor comments: . Excitation = 433; Emission = 475
How to cite: mCerulean3-C1 was a gift from Michael Davidson (Addgene plasmid # 54605 ; http://n2t.net/addgene:54605 ; RRID:Addgene_54605)
