>Addgene plasmid #54605 | mCerulean3-C1 | depositor partial sequence | sequence record 85002 | insert sequence
CGCCCCATTGACGCAAATGGGCGGTAGGCGTGTACGGTGGGAGGTCTATATAAGCAGAGCTGGTTTAGTG
AACCGTCAGATCCGCTAGCGCTACCGGTCGCCACCATGGTGAGCAAGGGCGAGGAGCTGTTCACCGGGGT
GGTGCCCATCCTGGTCGAGCTGGACGGCGACGTAAACGGCCACAAGTTCAGCGTGTCCGGCGAGGGCGAG
GGCGATGCCACCTACGGCAAGCTGACCCTGAAGTTCATCTGCACCACCGGCAAGCTGCCCGTGCCCTGGC
CCACCCTCGTGACCACCCTGAGCTGGGGCGTGCAGTGCTTCGCCCGCTACCCCGACCACATGAAGCAGCA
CGACTTCTTCAAGTCCGCCATGCCCGAAGGCTACGTCCAGGAGCGCACCATCTTCTTCAAGGACGACGGC
AACTACAAGACCCGCGCCGAGGTGAAGTTCGAGGGCGACACCCTGGTGAACCGCATCGAGCTGAAGGGCA
TCGACTTCAAGGAGGACGGCAACATCCTGGGGCACAAGCTGGAGTACAACGCCATCCACGGCAACGTCTA
TATCACCGCCGACAAGCAGAAGAACGGCATCAAGGCCAACTTCGGCCTCAACTGCAACATCGAGGACGGC
AGCGTGCAGCTCGCCGACCACTACCAGCAGAACACCCCCATCGGCGACGGCCCCGTGCTGCTGCCCGACA
ACCACTACCTGAGCACCCAGTCCAAGCTGAGCAAAGACCCCAACGAGAAGCGCGATCACATGGTCCTGCT
GGAGTTCGTGACCGCCGCCGGGATCACTCTCGGCATGGACGAGCTGTACAAGTCCGGACTCAGATCTCGA
GCTCAAGCTTCGAATTCTGCAGTCGACGGTACCGCGGGCCCGGGATCCACCGGATCTAGATAACTGATCA
TAATCAGCCATACCACATTTGTAGAGGTTTTACTTGCTTTAAAAAACCTCCCACACCTCCCCCTGAACCT
GAAACATAAAATGA
