>Addgene plasmid #54605 | mCerulean3-C1 | addgene partial sequence | sequence record 93245 | CMV-F 5'-CGCAAATGGGCGGTAGGCGTG-3'
ACCGTCAGATCCGCTAGCGCTACCGGTCGCCACCATGGTGAGCAAGGGCGAGGAGCTGTTCACCGGGGTG
GTGCCCATCCTGGTCGAGCTGGACGGCGACGTAAACGGCCACAAGTTCAGCGTGTCCGGCGAGGGCGAGG
GCGATGCCACCTACGGCAAGCTGACCCTGAAGTTCATCTGCACCACCGGCAAGCTGCCCGTGCCCTGGCC
CACCCTCGTGACCACCCTGAGCTGGGGCGTGCAGTGCTTCGCCCGCTACCCCGACCACATGAAGCAGCAC
GACTTCTTCAAGTCCGCCATGCCCGAAGGCTACGTCCAGGAGCGCACCATCTTCTTCAAGGACGACGGCA
ACTACAAGACCCGCGCCGAGGTGAAGTTCGAGGGCGACACCCTGGTGAACCGCATCGAGCTGAAGGGCAT
CGACTTCAAGGAGGACGGCAACATCCTGGGGCACAAGCTGGAGTACAACGCCATCCACGGCAACGTCTAT
ATCACCGCCGACAAGCAGAAGAACGGCATCAAGGCCAACTTCGGCCTCAACTGCAACATCGAGGACGGCA
GCGTGCAGCTCGCCGACCACTACCAGCAGAACACCCCCATCGGCGACGGCCCCGTGCTGCTGCCCGACAA
CCACTACCTGAGCACCCAGTCCAAGCTGAGCAAAGACCCCAACGAGAAGCGCGATCACATGGTCCTGCTG
GAGTTCGTGACCGCCGCCGGGATCACTCTCGGCATGGACGAGCTGTACAAGTCCGGACTCAGATCTCGAG
CTCAAGCTTCGAATTCTGCAGTCGACGGTACCGCGGGCCCGGGATCCACCGGATCTAGATAACTGATCAT
AATCAGCCATACCACATT
